Addgene plasmid #211645: pCF823_EFS-Cas9-P2A-Puro
Purpose: EFS-Cas9-P2A-Puro
Depositing lab: Christof Fellmann. Depositing organization: J. David Gladstone Institutes. Publication: Targeting the non-coding genome and temozolomide signature enables CRISPR-mediated glioma oncolysis. Tan IL, Perez AR, Lew RJ, Sun X, Baldwin A, Zhu YK, Shah MM, Berger MS, Doudna JA, Fellmann C. Cell Rep. 2023 Nov 28;42(11):113339. doi: 10.1016/j.celrep.2023.113339. Epub 2023 Nov 2. PubMed 37917583.
Backbone
  Vector backbone: pCF823
  Vector type: Mammalian Expression, Lentiviral, CRISPR
  Selectable markers: Puromycin
Growth in bacteria
  Bacterial resistance: Ampicillin, 100 μg/mL
  Growth temperature: 37°C
  Growth strain: NEB Stable
  Copy number: Unknown
Gene/Insert
  Gene/Insert name: Cas9
Terms and licenses: Academic/Nonprofit Terms; Industry Terms: Not Available to Industry
How to cite: pCF823_EFS-Cas9-P2A-Puro was a gift from Christof Fellmann (Addgene plasmid # 211645 ; http://n2t.net/addgene:211645 ; RRID:Addgene_211645)
