[The description below was written by a language model from this plasmid's Addgene catalogue record and pLannotate feature annotations shown in this document.]
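Description:
pCF823_EFS-Cas9-P2A-Puro is a lentiviral transfer plasmid of about 10.9 kb for delivering Streptococcus pyogenes Cas9 to mammalian cells together with a puromycin selection marker. It is propagated in E. coli through a high-copy ColE1/pUC-type origin and an ampicillin resistance gene (β-lactamase with its own promoter). The record lists a recombination-reduced strain for growth, which is common for plasmids carrying repeated LTR sequences.

The viral portion has a third-generation, self-inactivating layout. A CMV enhancer/promoter replaces the U3 region upstream of a truncated HIV-1 5' LTR, driving genomic RNA production in packaging cells. This is followed by the Ψ packaging signal with a partial gag sequence, the Rev response element for Rev-dependent nuclear export, and the cPPT/CTS, which aids nuclear import of the reverse-transcribed genome. The ΔU3 3' LTR removes viral promoter activity after integration, and a bGH polyadenylation signal lies downstream of it.

Within the provirus, the short EF-1α core promoter (EFS) drives a single transcript encoding Cas9 followed by puromycin N-acetyltransferase. According to the construct name, the two are joined by a P2A self-cleaving peptide, although this is not annotated separately in the feature table, so both proteins come from one open reading frame. A WPRE after the cassette enhances transcript stability and expression. No guide RNA cassette is annotated, so the guide must be supplied separately.

The vector is suited to generating puromycin-selected cell populations that stably express Cas9. The associated publication concerns CRISPR-mediated targeting of glioma cells. Several very short annotated fragments (small t antigen, lacI, SV40 promoter, bom) appear to be backbone remnants rather than functional elements.
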