Features (pLannotate 1.2.2; 22 found; start..end, strand, type, name):
     31..83      -  misc_feature   bom (fragment): basis of mobility region from pBR322
    232..611     +  enhancer       CMV enhancer: human cytomegalovirus immediate early enhancer
    612..811     +  promoter       CMV promoter: human cytomegalovirus (CMV) immediate early promoter
    829..1009    +  LTR            5' LTR (truncated): truncated 5' long terminal repeat (LTR) from HIV-1
   1056..1181    +  misc_feature   HIV-1 Ψ: packaging signal of human immunodeficiency virus type 1
   1165..1528    +  CDS            HIV-1 gag (fragment): gag protein from human immunodeficiency virus 1; gag
   1674..1907    +  misc_feature   RRE: The Rev response element (RRE) of HIV-1 allows for Rev-dependent mRNA export from the nucleus to the cytoplasm.
   2284..2384    +  CDS            Rev (fragment): human immunodeficiency virus 1 (HIV-1) Rev protein; rev; enhances nuclear export of unspliced and incompletely spliced viral mRNAs
   2434..2551    +  misc_feature   cPPT/CTS: central polypurine tract and central termination sequence of HIV-1
   2601..2619    +  CDS            small t antigen (fragment): SV40 (simian virus 40) small t antigen
   2645..2856    +  promoter       EF-1α core promoter: core promoter for human elongation factor EF-1α
   2881..6984    +  CDS            Cas9: Cas9 (Csn1) endonuclease from the Streptococcus pyogenes Type II CRISPR/Cas system generates RNA-guided double strand breaks in DNA
   7122..7719    +  CDS            PuroR (fragment): puromycin N-acetyltransferase; pac from Streptomyces; confers resistance to puromycin
   7735..8323    +  misc_feature   WPRE: woodchuck hepatitis virus posttranscriptional regulatory element
   8374..8393    +  misc_feature   cPPT/CTS (fragment): central polypurine tract and central termination sequence of HIV-1
   8395..8628    +  LTR            3' LTR (ΔU3): self-inactivating 3' long terminal repeat (LTR) from HIV-1
   8660..8884    +  polyA_signal   bGH poly(A) signal: bovine growth hormone polyadenylation signal
   8888..8907    +  promoter       SV40 promoter (fragment): SV40 enhancer and early promoter
   8928..8978    -  CDS            lacI (fragment): lac repressor; lacI; The lac repressor binds to the lac operator to inhibit transcription in E. coli. This inhibition can be relieved by adding lactose or isopropyl-β-D-thiogalactopyranoside (IPTG).
   9161..9749    -  rep_origin     ori: high-copy-number ColE1/pMB1/pBR322/pUC origin of replication
   9920..10780   -  CDS            AmpR: β-lactamase; bla; confers resistance to ampicillin, carbenicillin, and related antibiotics
  10781..10885   -  promoter       AmpR promoter: bla
>Addgene plasmid #211645 | pCF823_EFS-Cas9-P2A-Puro | addgene full sequence | sequence record 421524 | Addgene NGS Result
GTCGACGGATCGGGAGATCTCCCGATCCCCTATGGTGCACTCTCAGTACAATCTGCTCTGATGCCGCATA
GTTAAGCCAGTATCTGCTCCCTGCTTGTGTGTTGGAGGTCGCTGAGTAGTGCGCGAGCAAAATTTAAGCT
ACAACAAGGCAAGGCTTGACCGACAATTGCATGAAGAATCTGCTTAGGGTTAGGCGTTTTGCGCTGCTTC
GCGATGTACGGGCCAGATATTGACATTGATTATTGACTAGTTATTAATAGTAATCAATTACGGGGTCATT
AGTTCATAGCCCATATATGGAGTTCCGCGTTACATAACTTACGGTAAATGGCCCGCCTGGCTGACCGCCC
AACGACCCCCGCCCATTGACGTCAATAATGACGTATGTTCCCATAGTAACGCCAATAGGGACTTTCCATT
GACGTCAATGGGTGGAGTATTTACGGTAAACTGCCCACTTGGCAGTACATCAAGTGTATCATATGCCAAG
TACGCCCCCTATTGACGTCAATGACGGTAAATGGCCCGCCTGGCATTATGCCCAGTACATGACCTTATGG
GACTTTCCTACTTGGCAGTACATCTACGTATTAGTCATCGCTATTACCATGGTGATGCGGTTTTGGCAGT
ACATCAATGGGCGTGGATAGCGGTTTGACTCACGGGGATTTCCAAGTCTCCACCCCATTGACGTCAATGG
GAGTTTGTTTTGGCACCAAAATCAACGGGACTTTCCAAAATGTCGTAACAACTCCGCCCCATTGACGCAA
ATGGGCGGTAGGCGTGTACGGTGGGAGGTCTATATAAGCAGCGCGTTTTGCCTGTACTGGGTCTCTCTGG
TTAGACCAGATCTGAGCCTGGGAGCTCTCTGGCTAACTAGGGAACCCACTGCTTAAGCCTCAATAAAGCT
TGCCTTGAGTGCTTCAAGTAGTGTGTGCCCGTCTGTTGTGTGACTCTGGTAACTAGAGATCCCTCAGACC
CTTTTAGTCAGTGTGGAAAATCTCTAGCAGTGGCGCCCGAACAGGGACTTGAAAGCGAAAGGGAAACCAG
AGGAGCTCTCTCGACGCAGGACTCGGCTTGCTGAAGCGCGCACGGCAAGAGGCGAGGGGCGGCGACTGGT
GAGTACGCCAAAAATTTTGACTAGCGGAGGCTAGAAGGAGAGAGATGGGTGCGAGAGCGTCAGTATTAAG
CGGGGGAGAATTAGATCGCGATGGGAAAAAATTCGGTTAAGGCCAGGGGGAAAGAAAAAATATAAATTAA
AACATATAGTATGGGCAAGCAGGGAGCTAGAACGATTCGCAGTTAATCCTGGCCTGTTAGAAACATCAGA
AGGCTGTAGACAAATACTGGGACAGCTACAACCATCCCTTCAGACAGGATCAGAAGAACTTAGATCATTA
TATAATACAGTAGCAACCCTCTATTGTGTGCATCAAAGGATAGAGATAAAAGACACCAAGGAAGCTTTAG
ACAAGATAGAGGAAGAGCAAAACAAAAGTAAGACCACCGCACAGCAAGCGGCCGCTGATCTTCAGACCTG
GAGGAGGAGATATGAGGGACAATTGGAGAAGTGAATTATATAAATATAAAGTAGTAAAAATTGAACCATT
AGGAGTAGCACCCACCAAGGCAAAGAGAAGAGTGGTGCAGAGAGAAAAAAGAGCAGTGGGAATAGGAGCT
TTGTTCCTTGGGTTCTTGGGAGCAGCAGGAAGCACTATGGGCGCAGCGTCAATGACGCTGACGGTACAGG
CCAGACAATTATTGTCTGGTATAGTGCAGCAGCAGAACAATTTGCTGAGGGCTATTGAGGCGCAACAGCA
TCTGTTGCAACTCACAGTCTGGGGCATCAAGCAGCTCCAGGCAAGAATCCTGGCTGTGGAAAGATACCTA
AAGGATCAACAGCTCCTGGGGATTTGGGGTTGCTCTGGAAAACTCATTTGCACCACTGCTGTGCCTTGGA
ATGCTAGTTGGAGTAATAAATCTCTGGAACAGATTTGGAATCACACGACCTGGATGGAGTGGGACAGAGA
AATTAACAATTACACAAGCTTAATACACTCCTTAATTGAAGAATCGCAAAACCAGCAAGAAAAGAATGAA
CAAGAATTATTGGAATTAGATAAATGGGCAAGTTTGTGGAATTGGTTTAACATAACAAATTGGCTGTGGT
ATATAAAATTATTCATAATGATAGTAGGAGGCTTGGTAGGTTTAAGAATAGTTTTTGCTGTACTTTCTAT
AGTGAATAGAGTTAGGCAGGGATATTCACCATTATCGTTTCAGACCCACCTCCCAACCCCGAGGGGACCC
GACAGGCCCGAAGGAATAGAAGAAGAAGGTGGAGAGAGAGACAGAGACAGATCCATTCGATTAGTGAACG
GATCGGCACTGCGTGCGCCAATTCTGCAGACAAATGGCAGTATTCATCCACAATTTTAAAAGAAAAGGGG
GGATTGGGGGGTACAGTGCAGGGGAAAGAATAGTAGACATAATAGCAACAGACATACAAACTAAAGAATT
ACAAAAACAAATTACAAAAATTCAAAATTTTCGGGTTTATTACAGGGACAGCAGAGATCCAGTTTGGTTA
ATTAAGCTAGCTAGGTCTTGAAAGGAGTGGGAATTGGCTCCGGTGCCCGTCAGTGGGCAGAGCGCACATC
GCCCACAGTCCCCGAGAAGTTGGGGGGAGGGGTCGGCAATTGATCCGGTGCCTAGAGAAGGTGGCGCGGG
GTAAACTGGGAAAGTGATGTCGTGTACTGGCTCCGCCTTTTTCCCGAGGGTGGGGGAGAACCGTATATAA
GTGCAGTAGTCGCCGTGAACGTTCTTTTTCGCAACGGGTTTGCCGCCAGAACACAGGACCGGTTCTAGAG
CGCTGCCACCATGGACAAGAAGTACAGCATCGGCCTGGACATCGGCACCAACTCTGTGGGCTGGGCCGTG
ATCACCGACGAGTACAAGGTGCCCAGCAAGAAATTCAAGGTGCTGGGCAACACCGACCGGCACAGCATCA
AGAAGAACCTGATCGGAGCCCTGCTGTTCGACAGCGGCGAAACAGCCGAGGCCACCCGGCTGAAGAGAAC
CGCCAGAAGAAGATACACCAGACGGAAGAACCGGATCTGCTATCTGCAAGAGATCTTCAGCAACGAGATG
GCCAAGGTGGACGACAGCTTCTTCCACAGACTGGAAGAGTCCTTCCTGGTGGAAGAGGATAAGAAGCACG
AGCGGCACCCCATCTTCGGCAACATCGTGGACGAGGTGGCCTACCACGAGAAGTACCCCACCATCTACCA
CCTGAGAAAGAAACTGGTGGACAGCACCGACAAGGCCGACCTGCGGCTGATCTATCTGGCCCTGGCCCAC
ATGATCAAGTTCCGGGGCCACTTCCTGATCGAGGGCGACCTGAACCCCGACAACAGCGACGTGGACAAGC
TGTTCATCCAGCTGGTGCAGACCTACAACCAGCTGTTCGAGGAAAACCCCATCAACGCCAGCGGCGTGGA
CGCCAAGGCCATCCTGTCTGCCAGACTGAGCAAGAGCAGACGGCTGGAAAATCTGATCGCCCAGCTGCCC
GGCGAGAAGAAGAATGGCCTGTTCGGAAACCTGATTGCCCTGAGCCTGGGCCTGACCCCCAACTTCAAGA
GCAACTTCGACCTGGCCGAGGATGCCAAACTGCAGCTGAGCAAGGACACCTACGACGACGACCTGGACAA
CCTGCTGGCCCAGATCGGCGACCAGTACGCCGACCTGTTTCTGGCCGCCAAGAACCTGTCCGACGCCATC
CTGCTGAGCGACATCCTGAGAGTGAACACCGAGATCACCAAGGCCCCCCTGAGCGCCTCTATGATCAAGA
GATACGACGAGCACCACCAGGACCTGACCCTGCTGAAAGCTCTCGTGCGGCAGCAGCTGCCTGAGAAGTA
CAAAGAGATTTTCTTCGACCAGAGCAAGAACGGCTACGCCGGCTACATTGACGGCGGAGCCAGCCAGGAA
GAGTTCTACAAGTTCATCAAGCCCATCCTGGAAAAGATGGACGGCACCGAGGAACTGCTCGTGAAGCTGA
ACAGAGAGGACCTGCTGCGGAAGCAGCGGACCTTCGACAACGGCAGCATCCCCCACCAGATCCACCTGGG
AGAGCTGCACGCCATTCTGCGGCGGCAGGAAGATTTTTACCCATTCCTGAAGGACAACCGGGAAAAGATC
GAGAAGATCCTGACCTTCCGCATCCCCTACTACGTGGGCCCTCTGGCCAGGGGAAACAGCAGATTCGCCT
GGATGACCAGAAAGAGCGAGGAAACCATCACCCCCTGGAACTTCGAGGAAGTGGTGGACAAGGGCGCTTC
CGCCCAGAGCTTCATCGAGCGGATGACCAACTTCGATAAGAACCTGCCCAACGAGAAGGTGCTGCCCAAG
CACAGCCTGCTGTACGAGTACTTCACCGTGTATAACGAGCTGACCAAAGTGAAATACGTGACCGAGGGAA
TGAGAAAGCCCGCCTTCCTGAGCGGCGAGCAGAAAAAGGCCATCGTGGACCTGCTGTTCAAGACCAACCG
GAAAGTGACCGTGAAGCAGCTGAAAGAGGACTACTTCAAGAAAATCGAGTGCTTCGACTCCGTGGAAATC
TCCGGCGTGGAAGATCGGTTCAACGCCTCCCTGGGCACATACCACGATCTGCTGAAAATTATCAAGGACA
AGGACTTCCTGGACAATGAGGAAAACGAGGACATTCTGGAAGATATCGTGCTGACCCTGACACTGTTTGA
GGACAGAGAGATGATCGAGGAACGGCTGAAAACCTATGCCCACCTGTTCGACGACAAAGTGATGAAGCAG
CTGAAGCGGCGGAGATACACCGGCTGGGGCAGGCTGAGCCGGAAGCTGATCAACGGCATCCGGGACAAGC
AGTCCGGCAAGACAATCCTGGATTTCCTGAAGTCCGACGGCTTCGCCAACAGAAACTTCATGCAGCTGAT
CCACGACGACAGCCTGACCTTTAAAGAGGACATCCAGAAAGCCCAGGTGTCCGGCCAGGGCGATAGCCTG
CACGAGCACATTGCCAATCTGGCCGGCAGCCCCGCCATTAAGAAGGGCATCCTGCAGACAGTGAAGGTGG
TGGACGAGCTCGTGAAAGTGATGGGCCGGCACAAGCCCGAGAACATCGTGATCGAAATGGCCAGAGAGAA
CCAGACCACCCAGAAGGGACAGAAGAACAGCCGCGAGAGAATGAAGCGGATCGAAGAGGGCATCAAAGAG
CTGGGCAGCCAGATCCTGAAAGAACACCCCGTGGAAAACACCCAGCTGCAGAACGAGAAGCTGTACCTGT
ACTACCTGCAGAATGGGCGGGATATGTACGTGGACCAGGAACTGGACATCAACCGGCTGTCCGACTACGA
TGTGGACCATATCGTGCCTCAGAGCTTTCTGAAGGACGACTCCATCGACAACAAGGTGCTGACCAGAAGC
GACAAGAACCGGGGCAAGAGCGACAACGTGCCCTCCGAAGAGGTCGTGAAGAAGATGAAGAACTACTGGC
GGCAGCTGCTGAACGCCAAGCTGATTACCCAGAGAAAGTTCGACAATCTGACCAAGGCCGAGAGAGGCGG
CCTGAGCGAACTGGATAAGGCCGGCTTCATCAAGAGACAGCTGGTGGAAACCCGGCAGATCACAAAGCAC
GTGGCACAGATCCTGGACTCCCGGATGAACACTAAGTACGACGAGAATGACAAGCTGATCCGGGAAGTGA
AAGTGATCACCCTGAAGTCCAAGCTGGTGTCCGATTTCCGGAAGGATTTCCAGTTTTACAAAGTGCGCGA
GATCAACAACTACCACCACGCCCACGACGCCTACCTGAACGCCGTCGTGGGAACCGCCCTGATCAAAAAG
TACCCTAAGCTGGAAAGCGAGTTCGTGTACGGCGACTACAAGGTGTACGACGTGCGGAAGATGATCGCCA
AGAGCGAGCAGGAAATCGGCAAGGCTACCGCCAAGTACTTCTTCTACAGCAACATCATGAACTTTTTCAA
GACCGAGATTACCCTGGCCAACGGCGAGATCCGGAAGCGGCCTCTGATCGAGACAAACGGCGAAACCGGG
GAGATCGTGTGGGATAAGGGCCGGGATTTTGCCACCGTGCGGAAAGTGCTGAGCATGCCCCAAGTGAATA
TCGTGAAAAAGACCGAGGTGCAGACAGGCGGCTTCAGCAAAGAGTCTATCCTGCCCAAGAGGAACAGCGA
TAAGCTGATCGCCAGAAAGAAGGACTGGGACCCTAAGAAGTACGGCGGCTTCGACAGCCCCACCGTGGCC
TATTCTGTGCTGGTGGTGGCCAAAGTGGAAAAGGGCAAGTCCAAGAAACTGAAGAGTGTGAAAGAGCTGC
TGGGGATCACCATCATGGAAAGAAGCAGCTTCGAGAAGAATCCCATCGACTTTCTGGAAGCCAAGGGCTA
CAAAGAAGTGAAAAAGGACCTGATCATCAAGCTGCCTAAGTACTCCCTGTTCGAGCTGGAAAACGGCCGG
AAGAGAATGCTGGCCTCTGCCGGCGAACTGCAGAAGGGAAACGAACTGGCCCTGCCCTCCAAATATGTGA
ACTTCCTGTACCTGGCCAGCCACTATGAGAAGCTGAAGGGCTCCCCCGAGGATAATGAGCAGAAACAGCT
GTTTGTGGAACAGCACAAGCACTACCTGGACGAGATCATCGAGCAGATCAGCGAGTTCTCCAAGAGAGTG
ATCCTGGCCGACGCTAATCTGGACAAAGTGCTGTCCGCCTACAACAAGCACCGGGATAAGCCCATCAGAG
AGCAGGCCGAGAATATCATCCACCTGTTTACCCTGACCAATCTGGGAGCCCCTGCCGCCTTCAAGTACTT
TGACACCACCATCGACCGGAAGAGGTACACCAGCACCAAAGAGGTGCTGGACGCCACCCTGATCCACCAG
AGCATCACCGGCCTGTACGAGACACGGATCGACCTGTCTCAGCTGGGAGGCGACAAGCGACCTGCCGCCA
CAAAGAAGGCTGGACAGGCTAAGAAGAAGAAAGATTACAAAGACGATGACGATAAGGGATCCGGCGCAAC
AAACTTCTCTCTGCTGAAACAAGCCGGAGATGTCGAAGAGAATCCTGGACCGACCGAGTACAAGCCCACG
GTGCGCCTCGCCACCCGCGACGACGTCCCCAGGGCCGTACGCACCCTCGCCGCCGCGTTCGCCGACTACC
CCGCCACGCGCCACACCGTCGATCCGGACCGCCACATCGAGCGGGTCACCGAGCTGCAAGAACTCTTCCT
CACGCGCGTCGGGCTCGACATCGGCAAGGTGTGGGTCGCGGACGACGGCGCCGCGGTGGCGGTCTGGACC
ACGCCGGAGAGCGTCGAAGCGGGGGCGGTGTTCGCCGAGATCGGCCCGCGCATGGCCGAGTTGAGCGGTT
CCCGGCTGGCCGCGCAGCAACAGATGGAAGGCCTCCTGGCGCCGCACCGGCCCAAGGAGCCCGCGTGGTT
CCTGGCCACCGTCGGAGTCTCGCCCGACCACCAGGGCAAGGGTCTGGGCAGCGCCGTCGTGCTCCCCGGA
GTGGAGGCGGCCGAGCGCGCCGGGGTGCCCGCCTTCCTGGAGACCTCCGCGCCCCGCAACCTCCCCTTCT
ACGAGCGGCTCGGCTTCACCGTCACCGCCGACGTCGAGGTGCCCGAAGGACCGCGCACCTGGTGCATGAC
CCGCAAGCCCGGTGCCTGAACGCGTTAAGTCGACAATCAACCTCTGGATTACAAAATTTGTGAAAGATTG
ACTGGTATTCTTAACTATGTTGCTCCTTTTACGCTATGTGGATACGCTGCTTTAATGCCTTTGTATCATG
CTATTGCTTCCCGTATGGCTTTCATTTTCTCCTCCTTGTATAAATCCTGGTTGCTGTCTCTTTATGAGGA
GTTGTGGCCCGTTGTCAGGCAACGTGGCGTGGTGTGCACTGTGTTTGCTGACGCAACCCCCACTGGTTGG
GGCATTGCCACCACCTGTCAGCTCCTTTCCGGGACTTTCGCTTTCCCCCTCCCTATTGCCACGGCGGAAC
TCATCGCCGCCTGCCTTGCCCGCTGCTGGACAGGGGCTCGGCTGTTGGGCACTGACAATTCCGTGGTGTT
GTCGGGGAAATCATCGTCCTTTCCTTGGCTGCTCGCCTGTGTTGCCACCTGGATTCTGCGCGGGACGTCC
TTCTGCTACGTCCCTTCGGCCCTCAATCCAGCGGACCTTCCTTCCCGCGGCCTGCTGCCGGCTCTGCGGC
CTCTTCCGCGTCTTCGCCTTCGCCCTCAGACGAGTCGGATCTCCCTTTGGGCCGCCTCCCCGCGTCGACT
TTAAGACCAATGACTTACAAGGCAGCTGTAGATCTTAGCCACTTTTTAAAAGAAAAGGGGGGACTGGAAG
GGCTAATTCACTCCCAACGAAGACAAGATCTGCTTTTTGCTTGTACTGGGTCTCTCTGGTTAGACCAGAT
CTGAGCCTGGGAGCTCTCTGGCTAACTAGGGAACCCACTGCTTAAGCCTCAATAAAGCTTGCCTTGAGTG
CTTCAAGTAGTGTGTGCCCGTCTGTTGTGTGACTCTGGTAACTAGAGATCCCTCAGACCCTTTTAGTCAG
TGTGGAAAATCTCTAGCAGGGCCCGTTTAAACCCGCTGATCAGCCTCGACTGTGCCTTCTAGTTGCCAGC
CATCTGTTGTTTGCCCCTCCCCCGTGCCTTCCTTGACCCTGGAAGGTGCCACTCCCACTGTCCTTTCCTA
ATAAAATGAGGAAATTGCATCGCATTGTCTGAGTAGGTGTCATTCTATTCTGGGGGGTGGGGTGGGGCAG
GACAGCAAGGGGGAGGATTGGGAAGACAATAGCAGGCATGCTGGGGATGCGGTGGGCTCTATGGCTTCTG
AGGCGGAAAGAACCAGCCATTAATGAAAAGAACCAGCCATTAATGAATCGGCCAACGCGCGGGGAGAGGC
GGTTTGCGTATTGGGCGCTCTTCCGCTTCCTCGCTCACTGACTCGCTGCGCTCGGTCGTTCGGCTGCGGC
GAGCGGTATCAGCTCACTCAAAGGCGGTAATACGGTTATCCACAGAATCAGGGGATAACGCAGGAAAGAA
CATGTGAGCAAAAGGCCAGCAAAAGGCCAGGAACCGTAAAAAGGCCGCGTTGCTGGCGTTTTTCCATAGG
CTCCGCCCCCCTGACGAGCATCACAAAAATCGACGCTCAAGTCAGAGGTGGCGAAACCCGACAGGACTAT
AAAGATACCAGGCGTTTCCCCCTGGAAGCTCCCTCGTGCGCTCTCCTGTTCCGACCCTGCCGCTTACCGG
ATACCTGTCCGCCTTTCTCCCTTCGGGAAGCGTGGCGCTTTCTCATAGCTCACGCTGTAGGTATCTCAGT
TCGGTGTAGGTCGTTCGCTCCAAGCTGGGCTGTGTGCACGAACCCCCCGTTCAGCCCGACCGCTGCGCCT
TATCCGGTAACTATCGTCTTGAGTCCAACCCGGTAAGACACGACTTATCGCCACTGGCAGCAGCCACTGG
TAACAGGATTAGCAGAGCGAGGTATGTAGGCGGTGCTACAGAGTTCTTGAAGTGGTGGCCTAACTACGGC
TACACTAGAAGAACAGTATTTGGTATCTGCGCTCTGCTGAAGCCAGTTACCTTCGGAAAAAGAGTTGGTA
GCTCTTGATCCGGCAAACAAACCACCGCTGGTAGCGGTGGTTTTTTTGTTTGCAAGCAGCAGATTACGCG
CAGAAAAAAAGGATCTCAAGAAGATCCTTTGATCTTTTCTACGGGGTCTGACGCTCAGTGGAACGAAAAC
TCACGTTAAGGGATTTTGGTCATGAGATTATCAAAAAGGATCTTCACCTAGATCCTTTTAAATTAAAAAT
GAAGTTTTAAATCAATCTAAAGTATATATGAGTAAACTTGGTCTGACAGTTACCAATGCTTAATCAGTGA
GGCACCTATCTCAGCGATCTGTCTATTTCGTTCATCCATAGTTGCCTGACTCCCCGTCGTGTAGATAACT
ACGATACGGGAGGGCTTACCATCTGGCCCCAGTGCTGCAATGATACCGCGAGACCCACGCTCACCGGCTC
CAGATTTATCAGCAATAAACCAGCCAGCCGGAAGGGCCGAGCGCAGAAGTGGTCCTGCAACTTTATCCGC
CTCCATCCAGTCTATTAATTGTTGCCGGGAAGCTAGAGTAAGTAGTTCGCCAGTTAATAGTTTGCGCAAC
GTTGTTGCCATTGCTACAGGCATCGTGGTGTCACGCTCGTCGTTTGGTATGGCTTCATTCAGCTCCGGTT
CCCAACGATCAAGGCGAGTTACATGATCCCCCATGTTGTGCAAAAAAGCGGTTAGCTCCTTCGGTCCTCC
GATCGTTGTCAGAAGTAAGTTGGCCGCAGTGTTATCACTCATGGTTATGGCAGCACTGCATAATTCTCTT
ACTGTCATGCCATCCGTAAGATGCTTTTCTGTGACTGGTGAGTACTCAACCAAGTCATTCTGAGAATAGT
GTATGCGGCGACCGAGTTGCTCTTGCCCGGCGTCAATACGGGATAATACCGCGCCACATAGCAGAACTTT
AAAAGTGCTCATCATTGGAAAACGTTCTTCGGGGCGAAAACTCTCAAGGATCTTACCGCTGTTGAGATCC
AGTTCGATGTAACCCACTCGTGCACCCAACTGATCTTCAGCATCTTTTACTTTCACCAGCGTTTCTGGGT
GAGCAAAAACAGGAAGGCAAAATGCCGCAAAAAAGGGAATAAGGGCGACACGGAAATGTTGAATACTCAT
ACTCTTCCTTTTTCAATATTATTGAAGCATTTATCAGGGTTATTGTCTCATGAGCGGATACATATTTGAA
TGTATTTAGAAAAATAAACAAATAGGGGTTCCGCGCACATTTCCCCGAAAAGTGCCACCTGAC
